>Addgene plasmid #249500 | pABDP1 | addgene full sequence | sequence record 497976 | Addgene NGS Result
AGCTTGGCACTGGCCGTCGTTTTACAACGTCGTGACTGGGAAAACCCTGGCGTTACCCAACTTAATCGCC
TTGCAGCACATCCCCCTTTCGCCAGCTGGCGTAATAGCGAAGAGGCCCGCACCGATCGCCCTTCCCAACA
GTTGCGCAGCCTGAATGGCGAATGGCGCCTGATGCGGTATTTTCTCCTTACGCATCTGTGCGGTATTTCA
CACCGCATATGGTGCACTCTCAGTACAATCTGCTCTGATGCCGCATAGTTAAGCCAGCCCCGACACCCGC
CAACACCCGCTGACGCGCCCTGACGGGCTTGTCTGCTCCCGGCATCCGCTTACAGACAAGCTGTGACCGT
CTCCGGGAGCTGCATGTGTCAGAGGTTTTCACCGTCATCACCGAAACGCGCGAGACGAAAGGGCCTCGTG
ATACGCCTATTTTTATAGGTTAATGTCATGATAATAATGGTTTCTTAGACGTCAGGTGGCACTTTTCGGG
GAAATGTGCGCGGAACCCCTATTTGTTTATTTTTCTAAATACATTCAAATATGTATCCGCTCATGAGACA
ATAACCCTGATAAATGCTTCAATAATATTGAAAAAGGAAGAGTATGAGTATTCAACATTTCCGTGTCGCC
CTTATTCCCTTTTTTGCGGCATTTTGCCTTCCTGTTTTTGCTCACCCAGAAACGCTGGTGAAAGTAAAAG
ATGCTGAAGATCAGTTGGGTGCACGAGTGGGTTACATCGAACTGGATCTCAACAGCGGTAAGATCCTTGA
GAGTTTTCGCCCCGAAGAACGTTTTCCAATGATGAGCACTTTTAAAGTTCTGCTATGTGGCGCGGTATTA
TCCCGTATTGACGCCGGGCAAGAGCAACTCGGTCGCCGCATACACTATTCTCAGAATGACTTGGTTGAGT
ACTCACCAGTCACAGAAAAGCATCTTACGGATGGCATGACAGTAAGAGAATTATGCAGTGCTGCCATAAC
CATGAGTGATAACACTGCGGCCAACTTACTTCTGACAACGATCGGAGGACCGAAGGAGCTAACCGCTTTT
TTGCACAACATGGGGGATCATGTAACTCGCCTTGATCGTTGGGAACCGGAGCTGAATGAAGCCATACCAA
ACGACGAGCGTGACACCACGATGCCTGTAGCAATGGCAACAACGTTGCGCAAACTATTAACTGGCGAACT
ACTTACTCTAGCTTCCCGGCAACAATTAATAGACTGGATGGAGGCGGATAAAGTTGCAGGACCACTTCTG
CGCTCGGCCCTTCCGGCTGGCTGGTTTATTGCTGATAAATCTGGAGCCGGTGAGCGTGGGTCTCGCGGTA
TCATTGCAGCACTGGGGCCAGATGGTAAGCCCTCCCGTATCGTAGTTATCTACACGACGGGGAGTCAGGC
AACTATGGATGAACGAAATAGACAGATCGCTGAGATAGGTGCCTCACTGATTAAGCATTGGTAACTGTCA
GACCAAGTTTACTCATATATACTTTAGATTGATTTAAAACTTCATTTTTAATTTAAAAGGATCTAGGTGA
AGATCCTTTTTGATAATCTCATGACCAAAATCCCTTAACGTGAGTTTTCGTTCCACTGAGCGTCAGACCC
CGTAGAAAAGATCAAAGGATCTTCTTGAGATCCTTTTTTTCTGCGCGTAATCTGCTGCTTGCAAACAAAA
AAACCACCGCTACCAGCGGTGGTTTGTTTGCCGGATCAAGAGCTACCAACTCTTTTTCCGAAGGTAACTG
GCTTCAGCAGAGCGCAGATACCAAATACTGTTCTTCTAGTGTAGCCGTAGTTAGGCCACCACTTCAAGAA
CTCTGTAGCACCGCCTACATACCTCGCTCTGCTAATCCTGTTACCAGTGGCTGCTGCCAGTGGCGATAAG
TCGTGTCTTACCGGGTTGGACTCAAGACGATAGTTACCGGATAAGGCGCAGCGGTCGGGCTGAACGGGGG
GTTCGTGCACACAGCCCAGCTTGGAGCGAACGACCTACACCGAACTGAGATACCTACAGCGTGAGCTATG
AGAAAGCGCCACGCTTCCCGAAGGGAGAAAGGCGGACAGGTATCCGGTAAGCGGCAGGGTCGGAACAGGA
GAGCGCACGAGGGAGCTTCCAGGGGGAAACGCCTGGTATCTTTATAGTCCTGTCGGGTTTCGCCACCTCT
GACTTGAGCGTCGATTTTTGTGATGCTCGTCAGGGGGGCGGAGCCTATGGAAAAACGCCAGCAACGCGGC
CTTTTTACGGTTCCTGGCCTTTTGCTGGCCTTTTGCTCACATGTTCTTTCCTGCGTTATCCCCTGATTCT
GTGGATAACCGTATTACCGCCTTTGAGTGAGCTGATACCGCTCGCCGCAGCCGAACGACCGAGCGCAGCG
AGTCAGTGAGCGAGGAAGCAATTCGAATCCGCGTTTTCTCCGTGAAAGGGAGGTGTCCTAGGCCTCTAGA
CGATGGGGGCTTTTTGTTATATTTTACTAAATATATATTATAATTAAAAAAAATTGAATTGTCAATTTTT
AATGTACACTTAGTTGAAAGTGCCCCTGTCCCCTTGGCCATATTTAACAGAAGTTATTTATAACGCAGCT
GTTTTTTGGAGTCTATAAATTTATAACATCAGTTACTATGGATTTCCCTTTAGTTTTATGGCCTAGGACG
TCCCCTTCCCCTTCGATGCTGGAGGCATCCTTTTACGGGACAATAAATAAATTTGTTGCCTCGCCTATCG
GCTAACAAGTTCCTTCGGAGTATATAAATATAGGATGTTAATACTGCTATAAACTTTAGTTGCCCAATAT
TTATATTAGGACGCCAGTGGCAGTGGTACCGCCACTGCCTGCTTCGCAGTATATAAATATAGGCAGTTGG
CAGGCAACTGCCACTGACGTCCTATTTTAATACTCCCAAGTTTACTTGCCTAGGCAGTTGGCAGGCAACA
AATTTATTTATTGTCCACTAAAATTTATTTGCCCGAAGGGGACGTCCACTAAAATTTATTTACCCGAAGG
GGACGTCCTAATATAAATATGGGGATGTCAATGCTCCGTTAGGAAGTAACTAACGTTTTTCAAATAAATT
TTATCCCGGAGGGAAGTAGGCAGTAGCCCGCCACTGTCATCCTTTAAGTGGATCTCTCGTCAGGCAATTT
GCTTACACCTTTAAATTAAAAATTAAATTTAAAGAAAAGTGAGCTATTAAAACTTAGCATGTTTACATAC
TCCGAAGGAGGACGTCCCCTTACGGGAATATAAATATTAGTGGCAGTGGTACCGCCACTGCCTAGTATAT
AAATATCGGCAGTTGGCAGGATATTTATATACTCCGAAGGAACTTGTTAGCCGATAGGCGAGGCAACTGC
CACTAAAATTTATTTGCCTCCTAACGGAGCATTAAAATCCCTAAGTTTACTTGCCCGTAAGGGGAAGGGG
ACGTCCACTAATATTTATATTAGGCAGTTGGCAGGCAACAATAAATACATTTGTCCCGTAAGGGGACGTC
CTGCCAACTGCCTATGGTAGCTATTAAGTATATATATATGAAAAGTGTGTATAAACTAAAATAAACCAGG
TATGGTTAACCAGATTTATTTTAGTTTAAAAAAAAATTTATTTATATAATTCATCCATACCTAATGTAAT
ACCAGCAGCTGTTACAAATTCTAATAAAACCATATGATCACGTTTTTCATTTGGATCTTTTGATAATTTA
GATTGATAACTAAGATAATGATTATCAGGTAATAAAACAGGACCATCTCCAATTGGTGTATTTTGTTGAT
AATGATCAGCTAATTGAACACCACCATCTTCAATATTATGACGAATTTTAAAATTAGCTTTGATACCATT
TTTCTGTTTATCAGCTGTAATATAAACATTATGTGAATTATAATTATATTCTAATTTATGACCTAAAATA
TTACCATCTTCTTTAAAATCAATACCTTTAAGTTCAATACGATTAACTAATGTATCTCCTTCAAATTTAA
CTTCAGCACGTGTTTTATAATTACCATCATCTTTAAAGAAAATTGTACGTTCTTGTACATAACCTTCAGG
CATTGCACTTTTAAAGAAATCATGTTGTTTCATGTGATCTGGATAACGAGCAAAACATTGTAAACCATAA
CCTAATGTAGTAACTAAAGTTGGCCATGGAACTGGTAATTTACCTGTTGTACAAATTAATTTTAAAGTTA
ATTTACCATAAGTTGCGTCACCTTCACCTTCACCACTAACTGAAAATTTGTGACCATTAACGTCACCATC
TAATTCAACTAAAATTGGAACTACACCAGTGAATAATTCTTCACCTTTTGAAACCATTTTATATAAATAA
ATGTAACTTCTTTTGACGATCCTAAAATAATCTGTCCGGAAATATAATTTAAAAATTGTTGAAAAATTTT
AAATACATTTAAATATATTATATATTTAGAAATAAAAAATAATGTAAACTAGCAAATTTATGTACTTGTC
TTATCAGTCGAGCATAGAAAGGGCCTTTAGGTATATGTCGGTCGTCTTACGCAGTTTACTTACTAAAACC
ATGTATATTCCTGTCAGGGGATAAGCGAGGCCACTGTTCACTCCTCTCCAATATAGTAGACTTTATTAGA
GGCAGTGTTTATATACCATAAACGTCAAAAGTCATTTTTATAACTGGATCTCAAAATACCTATAAACCCA
TTGTTCTTCTCTTTTAGCTCTAAGAACAATCAATTTATAAATATATTTATTATTATGCTATAATATAAAT
ACTATATAAATACATTTACCTTTTTATAAATACATTTACCTTTTTTTTAATTTGCATGATTTTAATGCTT
ATGCTATCTTTTTTATTTAGTCCATAAAACCTTTAAAGGACCTTTTCTTATGGGATATTTATATTTTCCT
AACAAAGCAATCGGCGTCATAAACTTTAGTTGCTTACGACGCCTGTGGACGTCCCCCCCTTCCCCTTACG
GGCAAGTAAACTTAGGGATTTTAATGCAATAAATAAATTTGTCCTCTTCGGGCAAATGAATTTTAGTATT
TAAATATGACAAGGGTGAACCATTACTTTTGTTAACAAGTGATCTTACCACTCACTATTTTTGTTGAATT
TTAAACTTATTTAAAATTCTCGAGAAAGATTTTAAAAATAAACTTTTTTAATCTTTTATTTATTTTTTCT
TTTTTAATGGTATCTAAAGGTGAAGAAGTAATTAAGGAATTCATGCGTTTTAAAGTTCGTATGGAAGGTA
GTATGAATGGTCATGAATTTGAAATTGAAGGTGAGGGTGAAGGTCGTCCATATGAAGGTACACAAACTGC
TAAGTTAAAAGTAACTAAAGGTGGTCCATTACCATTTGCATGGGATATTTTATCACCACAATTCATGTAT
GGTTCAAAAGCTTATGTAAAACACCCAGCTGATATTCCTGACTATAAAAAATTATCATTTCCAGAAGGTT
TTAAATGGGAACGTGTTATGAACTTTGAAGATGGTGGTTTAGTAACAGTAACTCAAGATTCTAGTTTACA
AGATGGTACATTAATATATAAAGTTAAAATGCGTGGTACTAATTTTCCACCTGATGGTCCAGTAATGCAG
AAAAAGACAATGGGTTGGGAAGCTTCAACTGAACGTTTATATCCACGTGATGGTGTACTAAAAGGTGAAA
TTCATCAAGCACTTAAACTTAAAGATGGTGGTCATTACTTAGTAGAATTCAAAACAATCTATATGGCTAA
AAAACCTGTACAATTACCAGGTTATTATTATGTTGATACTAAATTAGATATTACTAGTCATAATGAAGAT
TATACAATTGTAGAACAATATGAACGTTCAGAAGGTCGTCATCATCTGTTTTTAGGTCATGGTACTGGAT
CTACAGGTTCAGGTAGTAGTGGTACAGCTTCTTCTGAAGATAATAATATGGCTGTTATTAAGGAATTCAT
GCGTTTTAAAGTAAGAATGGAAGGTAGTATGAATGGTCATGAATTTGAAATTGAAGGTGAAGGTGAAGGT
AGACCATATGAAGGTACACAAACTGCTAAGTTAAAAGTTACAAAAGGTGGTCCATTACCTTTTGCTTGGG
ATATTTTAAGTCCACAATTCATGTATGGTTCTAAAGCTTATGTTAAACATCCAGCTGATATTCCAGATTA
TAAAAAATTAAGTTTTCCTGAAGGTTTTAAATGGGAACGTGTAATGAATTTTGAAGATGGTGGTTTAGTT
ACAGTTACACAAGACAGTTCTTTACAAGATGGTACTTTAATCTATAAAGTTAAAATGAGAGGTACTAATT
TTCCACCTGATGGTCCAGTAATGCAAAAGAAAACAATGGGTTGGGAAGCAAGTACAGAACGTTTATATCC
TCGTGATGGTGTTTTAAAAGGTGAAATTCACCAAGCTTTAAAGTTAAAAGATGGTGGTCACTACTTAGTA
GAGTTTAAAACAATATATATGGCTAAAAAACCTGTACAATTACCAGGTTACTATTATGTTGATACTAAAT
TAGATATTACATCACATAATGAAGATTATACAATTGTTGAACAATATGAACGTAGTGAAGGTCGTCATCA
CTTATTTTTATATGGTATGGATGAATTATATAAATAAGTACTCAAGCTCGTAACGAAGGTCGTGACCTTG
CTCGTGAAGGTGGCGACGTAATTCGTTCAGCTTGTAAATGGTCTCCAGAACTTGCTGCTGCATGTGAAGT
TTGGAAAGAAATTAAATTCGAATTTGATACTATTGACAAACTTTAATTTTTATTTTTCATGATGTTTATG
TGAATAGCATAAACATCGTTTTTATTTTTATGGTGTTTAGGTTAAATACCTAAACATCATTTTACATTTT
TAAAATTAAGTTCTAAAGTTATCTTTTGTTTAAATTTGCCTGTCTTTATAAATTACGATGTGCCAGAAAA
ATAAAATCTTAGCTTTTTATTATAGAATTTATCTTTATGTATTATATTTTATAAGTTATAATAAAAGAAA
TAGTAACATACTAAAGCGGATGTAGCGCGTTTATCTTAACGGAAGGCCAGTGGCAGTGGCGGTGCCACTG
CCGAATATAAATATGGTTGAGTTGCTTAGTTTACCTTAGCGAAAAGAAGACTTAGCAGCTAGCCTTAACA
AACAGTTTTATATTTTATGTTTGTGTTAAATAAAATTAAGAAACTTTAGCTAAAGTTTCCCAACTCATAG
AAACGTCATCTAAAATTAAAGAACTGTTGTAAATTTCTAAAATGATTAATAAGAATGCTGCAAATAAAAG
GATAAATACAGCCATTAAAACAGTTGTACCCCAGCCTGGTAATACTTTACCTGCTTCTGAGTTAAGTGGA
CGTAATAAAGTACCTAATGGTGTAACTAAACCAGGTTCTTGGAAGTCTGAATTTACTTTTGATGGTTTAG
CTTTAGAAGTTCCTGTTGCCATAATTGATTAAATGAATTAAGCGTTATTAGCGCTATTTTATTTACTTTC
TGTAAAAAATAAGGAAAATATTCTTCAGTGCATTCCCTCTCAGGATTATAAATACTCTGAGGATAACGTT
CTCTCGTCAAGGGGTTGCTTCTTGTGAGTATAGAAACCTACTAGCACAAGAAATAAATTGCATAAAAATG
TATTTACCTAGGACCGCGGTAGGCAGTCCCTTTTCCCCTTCAGAACTGCCTGCTTTAAAAGAATGAAAAA
ACTGCCTTGTCTGGTAAGTAAAACTCTTTAATTACTCACTAAAGACGATCTAGAAGTTCTTTGTTCATTT
TTTATTTAATATAATATTTGTTATATAAAAATTAAATAATTTTTAATTAATGTTTAACTTTGTAAGGACA
GTTTCAAAGTGACATGAATGGCTACTGCAAAAACGAAGTAAGTTATTCTTTCTCAGGGCAAAATTTTGAG
TAGATTAATTTTGTTTAAAAATGTGGGACACAGTCGTCAAGTCTTTTGAACTATCTAAGAGATATGTTGA
AAAGAGAATAATTTTATTATTAAATGAGCTATGGAAAGTCCAGCTTTTTTCTTTACCTTTTTTTTATGGT
TTCTTCTGTTAAGTGTAACTGGCTATTCAGTTTATGTTAGTTTTGGTCCACCTTCAAAAAAATTACGTGA
TCCTTTTGAAGAACACGAAGATTAAACAAGTTAAAAAGTACTATTTTTACAAGTGACTTCGGTGCCTCTG
AGAACCCTAGTTATAGTGATATAAAATAAGTAGCTAACTACTTTATATTTTTATGAAAGTCATTTTGTCG
AGCATATAAACAAAAACAAAATTGCTATACTAGGCAGTCACAGTGCAACTGTCTCCGTCTCCTTAACCGA
GAAAGGGTAAACGTCTTCGGTAAAGTAACAAACTTTAGTTATGTTAACTCGCTTGCGAGTTAACCATTTT
TTTTCCTCCGAAGGACAACAGTTGGCAGTTGCCAAACTTTAGTGGTCTAATATTTATATTAGGCAGTTGG
CAGGCAACTGCCACTGACGTCCCGAAGGGGAAGGGGTTTACTTACCTCCTAACGGAGTATATAAATAGAA
TAAAATTTATTTCCTGCGCTAGCAGATTTACATACTAGGATTTTAATACTCCGAAGGAGGCAGTGGCGGT
ACCACTGCCACTGGCGTCCTCCTTCCCCTTCGGGCAAATGCATTTTAGTGCCACTTAAGTTTACTTGCCT
AGGCAGTTGGCAGGACGTCAGTGGCAGTGGTACCGCGACTGCCTATATTTATATACTCCTAAGTTTACTT
GCCTAGGCAGTTGGCAGGCAACTGCCACTGACGTCCTTCCCCTTCCCCTTCGGGACGTCCCCTTACGGGA
ATATAAATATTAGTGGATATTTATATACTGCGATGTTTACATACTCCGAAGGAGGAAGCAGGCAGTTGCC
TGCCAACTGCCTAATATAAATATTGGGCAAGTAAACTTAGAATGTTTACATACTCCGAAGGAGGACGTCC
CCTTACGGGAATATAAATATTAGTGGCAGTGGTACCGCCACTGCCTCCTTCGGAGTATTAAAATCCTAGT
ATATAAATATACCGTAAGGGGACGTCCTCCGACGGTGGCAGTGGCGGTACCACTGCCACCGGCGTCCTAA
TATACATATTGAAGTATTTAAACCTGTTAGCGCAGCCTCTAACGAGTCAGTAAACTTCCCTTTTGGGGCT
TCTAGGCAGCGCATAAATTTTCTAGGACGAACGTCCACTGGCGTCTCGTAAGGAGCAGTGACAGGCCACT
AATGTCCCCTTAATGGGTAAATAAATGGCTATCGTCTATCCATGAAGAGACCATATATTCCAGTAGCACC
GTTATGATCCTCAAAGGGTAACACCATTTGTATAGTATTATGGTGAAATGCATCCCTTTCAGGGTAGATT
TATATCTTACAG
Features (pLannotate 1.2.2; 12 found; start..end, strand, type, name):
      8..162     +  CDS            lacZα (fragment): LacZα fragment of β-galactosidase; lacZ fragment
    168..267     -  misc_feature   bom (fragment): basis of mobility region from pBR322
    369..404     -  CDS            rop (fragment): Rop protein, which maintains plasmids at low copy number; rop
    499..603     +  promoter       AmpR promoter: bla
    604..1464    +  CDS            AmpR: β-lactamase; bla; confers resistance to ampicillin, carbenicillin, and related antibiotics
   1635..2223    +  rep_origin     ori: high-copy-number ColE1/pMB1/pBR322/pUC origin of replication
   3611..4327    -  CDS            mVenus: mVenus is a basic (constitutively fluorescent) yellow fluorescent protein published in 2006, derived from Aequorea victoria. It is reported to be a rapidly-maturing monomer with moderate acid sensitivity.
   4930..5013    +  CDS            YCX6_CHLRE (fragment): Protein predicted: Swiss-Prot protein existence level 4. From Chlamydomonas reinhardtii (Chlamydomonas smithii).
   5187..6614    +  CDS            tdTomato: tdTomato is a basic (constitutively fluorescent) orange fluorescent protein published in 2004, derived from Discosoma sp.. It is reported to be a somewhat slowly-maturing tandem dimer with low acid sensitivity.
   6620..6763    +  CDS            rbcL (fragment): RBL_CHLRE - Experimental evidence at protein level: Swiss-Prot protein existence level 1. RuBisCO catalyzes two reactions: the carboxylation of D- ribulose 1,5-bisphosphate, the primary event in carbon dioxide fixation, as well as the oxidative fragmentation of the pentose substrate in the photorespiration process. Both reactions occur simultaneously and in competition at the same active site. From Chlamydomonas reinhardtii (Chlamydomonas smithii).
   7179..7442    -  CDS            psbH: PSBH_CHLRE - Experimental evidence at protein level: Swiss-Prot protein existence level 1. One of the components of the core complex of photosystem II (PSII), required for its stability and/or assembly, possibly playing a role in dimerization (PubMed:9112780, PubMed:9554956). PSII is a light- driven water:plastoquinone oxidoreductase that uses light energy to abstract electrons from H(2)O, generating O(2) and a proton gradient subsequently used for ATP formation. It consists of a core antenna complex that captures photons, and an electron transfer chain that converts photonic excitation into a
   8011..8142    +  CDS            psbN: PSBN_CHLRE - Protein inferred from homology: Swiss-Prot protein existence level 3. May play a role in photosystem I and II biogenesis. From Chlamydomonas reinhardtii (Chlamydomonas smithii).
