[The description below was written by a language model from this plasmid's Addgene catalogue record and pLannotate feature annotations shown in this document.]
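Description:
pABDP1 is a chloroplast transformation vector for Chlamydomonas reinhardtii, built on the pASAPI backbone and maintained in E. coli as a high-copy plasmid. The annotated sequence shows a ColE1/pUC-type origin and a β-lactamase gene with its own promoter for ampicillin selection, along with leftover fragments of lacZα, bom and rop from the cloning backbone. The catalogue lists a total size of about 9.4 kb, which agrees closely with the sequenced record. The depositor states that small discrepancies between the two sequences have no functional consequence.

The payload is a divergent two-reporter cassette driven by BDP1, an endogenous bidirectional chloroplast promoter region associated with the atpA and rbcL genes and amplified directly from chloroplast DNA of strain CC4388. mVenus, a yellow Aequorea victoria derivative, lies on the reverse strand. tdTomato, the tandem-dimer red protein derived from Discosoma DsRed, lies on the forward strand. The promoter region sits between them, so both untagged proteins are expressed from a single regulatory element. A short rbcL-derived fragment is annotated just downstream of tdTomato. The record also notes that a psbA 3′ UTR was added to the backbone, although the feature table does not annotate it.

Chloroplast sequences containing psbH and psbN lie alongside the cassette and direct homologous recombination at the psbN–trnE2 locus. In CC4388, psbH, which encodes a Photosystem II core subunit, is disrupted. Integration restores psbH and therefore photoautotrophic growth, so transformants are selected by recovered photosynthesis rather than by an antibiotic marker. The plasmid demonstrates and provides a platform for simultaneous expression of two transgenes in the algal chloroplast.
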