Addgene plasmid #249500: pABDP1
Purpose: Bidirectional chloroplast promoter (BDP1) enabling co-expression for transformation of Chlamydomonas reinhardtii photosynthetically deficient strain CC4388
Depositing lab: Isabel Desgagné-Penix. Depositing organization: Universite du Quebec a Trois-Rivieres.
Backbone
  Vector backbone: pASAPI
  Backbone manufacturer: Chlamydomonas Resource Center; http://www.chlamycollection.org
  Backbone size w/o insert (bp): 6378
  Total vector size (bp): 9381
  Modifications to backbone: The 3′ untranslated region (3′ UTR) of the psbA gene was added
  Vector type: Bacterial Expression ; Chlamydomonas reinhardtii chloroplast genome
  Selectable markers: Photosynthesis-based selection by restore of the psbH gene
Growth in bacteria
  Bacterial resistance: Ampicillin, 100 μg/mL
  Growth temperature: 37°C
  Growth strain: DH5alpha
  Growth instructions: NEB Stable E. coli strain can also be used
  Copy number: High Copy
Gene/Insert 1
  Gene/Insert name: mVenus (yellow/green fluorescence) (alt name: mVenus)
  Species: Aequorea victoria
  Insert size (bp): 719
  Mutation: Changed of F46L, F64L, M153T, V163A, S175G
  GenBank ID: GenBank: AAZ65844 GenBank: AAZ65844
  Promoter: Bidirectional chloroplast promoter enabling co-expression of the endogenous atpA and rbcL genes
  Tag / fusion protein: No
  Cloning method: Gibson Cloning
  Sequencing primers: 5′ complete plasmid sequencing; 3′ complete plasmid sequencing
Gene/Insert 2
  Gene/Insert name: tdTomato (red fluorescence) (alt name: tdTomato)
  Species: Discosoma sp.
  Insert size (bp): 1431
  Mutation: tdTomato results from the fusion of two copies of the dTomato gene, an optimized version of the red fluorescent protein DsRed derived from the coral Discosoma sp.
  GenBank ID: GenBank: AAV52169 GenBank: AAV52169
  Promoter: Bidirectional chloroplast promoter enabling co-expression of the endogenous atpA and rbcL genes
  Tag / fusion protein: No
  Cloning method: Gibson Cloning
  Sequencing primers: 5′ complete plasmid sequencing; 3′ complete plasmid sequencing
Terms and licenses: Academic/Nonprofit Terms; Industry Terms: Not Available to Industry
Depositor comments: The plasmid pABDP1 was constructed to enable the simultaneous expression of two transgenes in the Chlamydomonas reinhardtii chloroplast, driven by the endogenous bidirectional promoter BDP1. These vector is designed for transformation of the photosynthetically deficient strain CC4388, in which the psbH gene, encoding an auxiliary core subunit of Photosystem II, is disrupted. Following homologous recombination at the psbN–trnE2 locus, the vector restore psbH expression and consequently recover photoautotrophic growth. Selection is therefore achieved through restoration of photosynthetic function, eliminating the need for antibiotic resistance markers. The depositor confirms that discrepancies between the depositor's sequence and Addgene's sequences have no functional consequences. The BDP1 sequence was amplified directly from the chloroplast DNA of Chlamydomonas reinhardtii strain CC4388, and BLASTs to FJ423446.1.
How to cite: pABDP1 was a gift from Isabel Desgagné-Penix (Addgene plasmid # 249500 ; http://n2t.net/addgene:249500 ; RRID:Addgene_249500)
